>Addgene plasmid #12462 | pGEX-hUBP43 | addgene partial sequence | sequence record 19867 | 12462 with pGEX5'
TCGGATCCTCGTGCTGTCCTGAACGCGGGCCAGGCAGCTGCGGCCTGGGGGTTTTGGAGTGATCACGAAT
GAGCAAGGCGTTTGGGCTCCTGAGGCAAATCTGTCAGTCCATCCTGGCTGAGTCCTCGCAGTCCCCGGCA
GATCTTGAAGAAAAGAAGGAAGAAGACAGCAACATGAAGAGAGAGCAGCCCAGAGAGCGTCCCAGGGCCT
GGGACTACCCTCATGGCCTGGTTGGTTTACACAACATTGGACAGACCTGCTGCCTTAACTCCTTGATTCA
GGTGTTCGTAATGAATGTGGACTTCACCAGGATATTGAAGAGGATCACGGTGCCCAGGGGAGCTGACGAG
CAGAGGAGAAGCGTCCCTTTCCAGATGCTTCTGCTGCTGGAGAAGATGCAGGACAGCCGGCAGAAAGCAG
TGCGGCCCCTGGAGCTGGCCTACTGCCTGCAGAAGTGCAACGTGCCCTTGTTTGTCCAACATGATGCTGC
CCAACTGTACCTCAAACTCTGGAACCTGATTAAGGACCAGATCACTGATGTGCACTTGGTGGAGAGACTG
CAGGCCCTGTATACGATCCGGGTGAAGGACTCCTTGATTTGCGTTGACTGTGCCATGGAGAGTAGCAGAA
ACAGCAGCATGCTCACCCTCCCACTTTCTCTTTTTGATGTGGACTCAAAGCCCCTGAAGACACTGGAGGA
CGCCCCGCACTGCTTCTTCCAGCCCAGGGAGTTATCAAGCAAAAGCAAGTGCTTCTG
