[The description below was written by a language model from this plasmid's Addgene catalogue record.]
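Description:
pGEX-hUBP43 is a bacterial expression plasmid built on the pGEX-4T3 backbone (about 5 kb without the insert) for producing human UBP43 as a glutathione S-transferase fusion protein in E. coli. It is maintained as a high-copy plasmid under ampicillin selection. No feature table accompanies the record, so the promoter, origin and other backbone elements are not listed explicitly. Vectors of the pGEX-4T series generally carry an IPTG-inducible tac promoter, a lacI repressor gene, a pBR322-type origin and a thrombin cleavage site between GST and the cloning sites, and these would be expected here, though the record does not confirm them.

The insert is the human UBP43 coding sequence, corresponding to the gene USP18 (also known as ISG43), a member of the ubiquitin-specific protease family and the human homologue of murine UBP43. It was cloned by restriction digestion between the BamHI and XhoI sites, both of which remain intact, which places the open reading frame downstream of the backbone-encoded GST so that the tag sits at the N terminus of the fusion. The insert size and whether it represents the full-length coding region are not stated.

The GST moiety allows affinity capture of the recombinant protein on glutathione resin, so the construct suits purification of human UBP43 for biochemical work such as protease activity assays, pull-down interaction studies or antigen preparation. The record does not state a specific application beyond bacterial expression. The associated publication concerns the cloning and characterization of this human protease.
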