Addgene plasmid #12462: pGEX-hUBP43
Depositing lab: Dong-Er Zhang. Depositing organization: Scripps California (The Scripps Research Institute). Publication: Cloning and characterization of a novel human ubiquitin-specific protease, a homologue of murine UBP43 (Usp18). Schwer H, Liu LQ, Zhou L, Little MT, Pan Z, Hetherington CJ, Zhang DE. Genomics. 2000 Apr 1. 65(1):44-52. 10.1006/geno.2000.6148 PubMed 10777664.
Backbone
  Vector backbone: pGEX-4T3
  Backbone manufacturer: Amersham
  Backbone size w/o insert (bp): 5000
  Vector type: Bacterial Expression
Growth in bacteria
  Bacterial resistance: Ampicillin, 100 μg/mL
  Growth temperature: 37°C
  Growth strain: DH5alpha
  Copy number: High Copy
Gene/Insert
  Gene/Insert name: UBP43
  Species: H. sapiens (human)
  Entrez Gene: USP18 (a.k.a. ISG43, PTORCH2, UBP43)
  Tag / fusion protein: GST (N terminal on backbone)
  Cloning method: Restriction Enzyme; 5′ cloning site BamHI (not destroyed); 3′ cloning site XhoI (not destroyed)
  Sequencing primers: 5′ pGEX 5'; 3′ pGEX 3'
Terms and licenses: Academic/Nonprofit Terms; Industry Terms: Not Available to Industry
How to cite: pGEX-hUBP43 was a gift from Dong-Er Zhang (Addgene plasmid # 12462)
